>Addgene plasmid #126305 | pGWB14-LYX087 | addgene full sequence | sequence record 246966 | Addgene NGS Result
TCGGTCTTGCCTTGCTCGTCGGTGATGTACTTCACCAGCTCCGCGAAGTCGCTCTTCTTGATGGAGCGCA
TGGGGACGTGCTTGGCAATCACGCGCACCCCCCGGCCGTTTTAGCGGCTAAAAAAGTCATGGCTCTGCCC
TCGGGCGGACCACGCCCATCATGACCTTGCCAAGCTCGTCCTGCTTCTCTTCGATCTTCGCCAGCAGGGC
GAGGATCGTGGCATCACCGAACCGCGCCGTGCGCGGGTCGTCGGTGAGCCAGAGTTTCAGCAGGCCGCCC
AGGCGGCCCAGGTCGCCATTGATGCGGGCCAGCTCGCGGACGTGCTCATAGTCCACGACGCCCGTGATTT
TGTAGCCCTGGCCGACGGCCAGCAGGTAGGCCGACAGGCTCATGCCGGCCGCCGCCGCCTTTTCCTCAAT
CGCTCTTCGTTCGTCTGGAAGGCAGTACACCTTGATAGGTGGGCTGCCCTTCCTGGTTGGCTTGGTTTCA
TCAGCCATCCGCTTGCCCTCATCTGTTACGCCGGCGGTAGCCGGCCAGCCTCGCAGAGCAGGATTCCCGT
TGAGCACCGCCAGGTGCGAATAAGGGACAGTGAAGAAGGAACACCCGCTCGCGGGTGGGCCTACTTCACC
TATCCTGCCCGGCTGACGCCGTTGGATACACCAAGGAAAGTCTACACGAACCCTTTGGCAAAATCCTGTA
TATCGTGCGAAAAAGGATGGATATACCGAAAAAATCGCTATAATGACCCCGAAGCAGGGTTATGCAGCGG
AAAAGCGCCACGCTTCCCGAAGGGAGAAAGGCGGACAGGTATCCGGTAAGCGGCAGGGTCGGAACAGGAG
AGCGCACGAGGGAGCTTCCAGGGGGAAACGCCTGGTATCTTTATAGTCCTGTCGGGTTTCGCCACCTCTG
ACTTGAGCGTCGATTTTTGTGATGCTCGTCAGGGGGGCGGAGCCTATGGAAAAACGCCAGCAACGCGGCC
TTTTTACGGTTCCTGGCCTTTTGCTGGCCTTTTGCTCACATGTTCTTTCCTGCGTTATCCCCTGATTCTG
TGGATAACCGTATTACCGCCTTTGAGTGAGCTGATACCGCTCGCCGCAGCCGAACGACCGAGCGCAGCGA
GTCAGTGAGCGAGGAAGCGGAAGAGCGCCAGAAGGCCGCCAGAGAGGCCGAGCGCGGCCGTGAGGCTTGG
ACGCTAGGGCAGGGCATGAAAAAGCCCGTAGCGGGCTGCTACGGGCGTCTGACGCGGTGGAAAGGGGGAG
GGGATGTTGTCTACATGGCTCTGCTGTAGTGAGTGGGTTGCGCTCCGGCAGCGGTCCTGATCAATCGTCA
CCCTTTCTCGGTCCTTCAACGTTCCTGACAACGAGCCTCCTTTTCGCCAATCCATCGACAATCACCGCGA
GTCCCTGCTCGAACGCTGCGTCCGGACCGGCTTCGTCGAAGGCGTCTATCGCGGCCCGCAACAGCGGCGA
GAGCGGAGCCTGTTCAACGGTGCCGCCGCGCTCGCCGGCATCGCTGTCGCCGGCCTGCTCCTCAAGCACG
GCCCCAACAGTGAAGTAGCTGATTGTCATCAGCGCATTGACGGCGTCCCCGGCCGAAAAACCCGCCTCGC
AGAGGAAGCGAAGCTGCGCGTCGGCCGTTTCCATCTGCGGTGCGCCCGGTCGCGTGCCGGCATGGATGCG
CGCGCCATCGCGGTAGGCGAGCAGCGCCTGCCTGAAGCTGCGGGCATTCCCGATCAGAAATGAGCGCCAG
TCGTCGTCGGCTCTCGGCACCGAATGCGTATGATTCTCCGCCAGCATGGCTTCGGCCAGTGCGTCGAGCA
GCGCCCGCTTGTTCCTGAAGTGCCAGTAAAGCGCCGGCTGCTGAACCCCCAACCGTTCCGCCAGTTTGCG
TGTCGTCAGACCGTCTACGCCGACCTCGTTCAACAGGTCCAGGGCGGCACGGATCACTGTATTCGGCTGC
AACTTTGTCATGCTTGACACTTTATCACTGATAAACATAATATGTCCACCAACTTATCAGTGATAAAGAA
TCCGCGCGTTCAATCGGACCAGCGGAGGCTGGTCCGGAGGCCAGACGTGAAACCCAACATACCCCTGATC
GTAATTCTGAGCACTGTCGCGCTCGACGCTGTCGGCATCGGCCTGATTATGCCGGTGCTGCCGGGCCTCC
TGCGCGATCTGGTTCACTCGAACGACGTCACCGCCCACTATGGCATTCTGCTGGCGCTGTATGCGTTGGT
GCAATTTGCCTGCGCACCTGTGCTGGGCGCGCTGTCGGATCGTTTCGGGCGGCGGCCAATCTTGCTCGTC
TCGCTGGCCGGCGCCAGATCTGGGGAACCCTGTGGTTGGCATGCACATACAAATGGACGAACGGATAAAC
CTTTTCACGCCCTTTTAAATATCCGATTATTCTAATAAACGCTCTTTTCTCTTAGGTTTACCCGCCAATA
TATCCTGTCAAACACTGATAGTTTAAACTGAAGGCGGGAAACGACAATCTGATCATGAGCGGAGAATTAA
GGGAGTCACGTTATGACCCCCGCCGATGACGCGGGACAAGCCGTTTTACGTTTGGAACTGACAGAACCGC
AACGTTGAAGGAGCCACTCAGCCGCGGGTTTCTGGAGTTTAATGAGCTAAGCACATACGTCAGAAACCAT
TATTGCGCGTTCAAAAGTCGCCTAAGGTCACTATCAGCTAGCAAATATTTCTTGTCAAAAATGCTCCACT
GACGTTCCATAAATTCCCCTCGGTATCCAATTAGAGTCTCATATTCACTCTCAATCCAAATAATCTGCAC
CGGATCTGGATCGTTTCGCATGATTGAACAAGATGGATTGCACGCAGGTTCTCCGGCCGCTTGGGTGGAG
AGGCTATTCGGCTATGACTGGGCACAACAGACAATCGGCTGCTCTGATGCCGCCGTGTTCCGGCTGTCAG
CGCAGGGGCGCCCGGTTCTTTTTGTCAAGACCGACCTGTCCGGTGCCCTGAATGAACTGCAGGACGAGGC
AGCGCGGCTATCGTGGCTGGCCACGACGGGCGTTCCTTGCGCAGCTGTGCTCGACGTTGTCACTGAAGCG
GGAAGGGACTGGCTGCTATTGGGCGAAGTGCCGGGGCAGGATCTCCTGTCATCTCACCTTGCTCCTGCCG
AGAAAGTATCCATCATGGCTGATGCAATGCGGCGGCTGCATACGCTTGATCCGGCTACCTGCCCATTCGA
CCACCAAGCGAAACATCGCATCGAGCGAGCACGTACTCGGATGGAAGCCGGTCTTGTCGATCAGGATGAT
CTGGACGAAGAGCATCAGGGGCTCGCGCCAGCCGAACTGTTCGCCAGGCTCAAGGCGCGCATGCCCGACG
GCGATGATCTCGTCGTGACCCATGGCGATGCCTGCTTGCCGAATATCATGGTGGAAAATGGCCGCTTTTC
TGGATTCATCGACTGTGGCCGGCTGGGTGTGGCGGACCGCTATCAGGACATAGCGTTGGCTACCCGTGAT
ATTGCTGAAGAGCTTGGCGGCGAATGGGCTGACCGCTTCCTCGTGCTTTACGGTATCGCCGCTCCCGATT
CGCAGCGCATCGCCTTCTATCGCCTTCTTGACGAGTTCTTCTGAGCGGGACTCTGGGGTTCGAAATGACC
GACCAAGCGACGCCCAACCTGCCATCACGAGATTTCGATTCCACCGCCGCCTTCTATGAAAGGTTGGGCT
TCGGAATCGTTTTCCGGGACGCCGGCTGGATGATCCTCCAGCGCGGGGATCTCATGCTGGAGTTCTTCGC
CCACGGGATCTCTGCGGAACAGGCGGTCGAAGGTGCCGATATCATTACGACAGCAACGGCCGACAAGCAC
AACGCCACGATCCTGAGCGACAATATGATCGGGCCCGGCGTCCACATCAACGGCGTCGGCGGCGACTGCC
CAGGCAAGACCGAGATGCACCGCGATATCTTGCTGCGTTCGGATATTTTCGTGGAGTTCCCGCCACAGAC
CCGGATGATCCCCGATCGTTCAAACATTTGGCAATAAAGTTTCTTAAGATTGAATCCTGTTGCCGGTCTT
GCGATGATTATCATATAATTTCTGTTGAATTACGTTAAGCATGTAATAATTAACATGTAATGCATGACGT
TATTTATGAGATGGGTTTTTATGATTAGAGTCCCGCAATTATACATTTAATACGCGATAGAAAACAAAAT
ATAGCGCGCAAACTAGGATAAATTATCGCGCGCGGTGTCATCTATGTTACTAGATCGGGCCTCCTGTC
[82 nt withheld, positions 4269-4350]
GCTCTGAGGGA
[161 nt withheld, positions 4362-4522]
T
[41 nt withheld, positions 4524-4564]
T
[62 nt withheld, positions 4566-4627]
A
[35 nt withheld, positions 4629-4663]
CCTCCCTCAATCGGTTGAATGTCGCCCTTTTGTCTTTGGCCCAATACGCAAACCGCCTCTCCCCGCGCGT
TGGCCGATTCATTAATGCAGCTGGCACGACAGGTTTCCCGACTGGAAAGCGGGCAGTGAGCGCAACGCAA
TTAATGTGAGTTAGCTCACTCATTAGGCACCCCAGGCTTTACACTTTATGCTTCCGGCTCGTATGTTGTG
TGGAATTGTGAGCGGATAACAATTTCACACAGGAAACAGCTATGACCATGATTACGCCAAGCTTGCATGC
CTGCAGGTCCCCAGATTAGCCTTTTCAATTTCAGAAAGAATGCTAACCCACAGATGGTTAGAGAGGCTTA
CGCAGCAGGTCTCATCAAGACGATCTACCCGAGCAATAATCTCCAGGAAATCAAATACCTTCCCAAGAAG
GTTAAAGATGCAGTCAAAAGATTCAGGACTAACTGCATCAAGAACACAGAGAAAGATATATTTCTCAAGA
TCAGAAGTACTATTCCAGTATGGACGATTCAAGGCTTGCTTCACAAACCAAGGCAAGTAATAGAGATTGG
AGTCTCTAAAAAGGTAGTTCCCACTGAATCAAAGGCCATGGAGTCAAAGATTCAAATAGAGGACCTAACA
GAACTCGCCGTAAAGACTGGCGAACAGTTCATACAGAGTCTCTTACGACTCAATGACAAGAAGAAAATCT
TCGTCAACATGGTGGAGCACGACACACTTGTCTACTCCAAAAATATCAAAGATACAGTCTCAGAAGACCA
AAGGGCAATTGAGACTTTTCAACAAAGGGTAATATCCGGAAACCTCCTCGGATTCCATTGCCCAGCTATC
TGTCACTTTATTGTGAAGATAGTGGAAAAGGAAGGTGGCTCCTACAAATGCCATCATTGCGATAAAGGAA
AGGCCATCGTTGAAGATGCCTCTGCCGACAGTGGTCCCAAAGATGGACCCCCACCCACGAGGAGCATCGT
GGAAAAAGAAGACGTTCCAACCACGTCTTCAAAGCAAGTGGATTGATGTGATATCTCCACTGACGTAAGG
GATGACGCACAATCCCACTATCCTTCGCAAGACCCTTCCTCTATATAAGGAAGTTCATTTCATTTGGAGA
GAACACGGGGGACTCTAGAGTTATCAACAAGTTTGTACAAAAAAGCAGGCTTCCCATGTCTTTCTCATCT
GGGGCAGTCTCTGGGGTCCGCTGAGCCTGCCCGCGATAAATGATATGTATCAGCCCAAAAGCGTTCCAGG
TTCAAGCTTAGCCCACAACAATGCAGCAGTGCATATTCAGTCATTAGACTGTGATGATGGCTCAATGGAT
CCGACCAGTGGAGGCAATACCGTCAACAATCCTAGTCTTGCTTCAAAGCAACGTCTGCGTTGGACCAATG
AGCTTCATGAACGATTTGTTGATGCTGTCGCACAACTTGGTGGCCCAGATAGAGCTACACCGAAAGGCGT
TCTTAGAGTCATGGGTGTACAAGGCCTAACCATTTACCATGTAAAAAGCCATTTACAGAAATATCGACTT
GCTAAATATCTTCCAGATTCCTCATTTGATGGGAAAAACCCTGATAAGAAAGAATCGAGGGATATGCTAT
CAAGTTTGGATGGTTCATCAGGAGTGGAAATCACTACGGCTCTAAAGCTGCAGATGGAGGTGCAAAAGCG
ACTGCACGAGCAACTGGAGGTCCAGAAACAGCTACACCTTAGAATAGAAGCCCAAGGGAAGTATTTGAAG
AAGATAATCGAAGAGCAACAGCGGCTCAGTGGAGTTCTTTCAGAAGTTCCTGGTTCTGGGGTCGCTGCTC
CTCCAACTGGTGACAATGGCCCAGAATCTGATAATAGGAGTGATCCAGGGACTCCTGCACCAACATCTGA
ATCCCCTAATGTTGAGAAGCATGTAAAAGCACATGCCCCAACCAAGAGCCTTTCTGTGGACGAACCATTC
TCCTTGCAGCATGAGCCTCTCACTCCAGATTCTGATTGCCCAGAGTCGTCTCCAATGGAGAGCCCTAATG
GCGAGAGGTCATCGAAGAAACAAAGAGTGGGCACAAATGTAGCCTTTGCAAAAGACGATGTGGCACTTAC
ACATCAGATATTGGAATCAAGCTTGAGCCCAGGATACCAGTCGAGGACCCAGCTTGACCCAGCTTTCTTG
TACAAAGTGGTTGATAACAGCGGGTTAATTAACATCTTTTACCCATACGATGTTCCTGACTATGCGGGCT
ATCCCTATGACGTCCCGGACTATGCAGGATCCTATCCATATGACGTTCCAGATTACGCTGCTCAGTGCAG
CGCTTAGAGCTCGAATTTCCCCGATCGTTCAAACATTTGGCAATAAAGTTTCTTAAGATTGAATCCTGTT
GCCGGTCTTGCGATGATTATCATATAATTTCTGTTGAATTACGTTAAGCATGTAATAATTAACATGTAAT
GCATGACGTTATTTATGAGATGGGTTTTTATGATTAGAGTCCCGCAATTATACATTTAATACGCGATAGA
AAACAAAATATAGCGCGCAAACTAGGATAAATTATCGCGCGCGGTGTCATCTATGTTACTAGATCGGGAA
TTAGCTTCATCAACGCAAGACATGCGCACGACCGTCTGACAGGAGAGGAATTTCCGACGAGCACAGAAAG
GACTTGCTCTTGGACGTAGGCCTATTTCTCAGGCACATGTATCAAGTGTTCGGACGTGGGTTTTCGATGG
TGTATCAGCCGCCGCCAACTGGGAGATGAGGAGGCTTTCTTGGGGGGCAGTCAGCAGTTCATTTCACAAG
ACAGAGGAACTTGTAAGGAGATGCACTGATTTATCTTGGCGCAAACCAGCAGGACGAATTAGTGGGAATA
GCCCGCGAATATCTAAGTTATGCCTGTCGGCATGAGCAGAAACTTCCAATTCGAAACAGTTTGGAGAGGT
TGTTTTTGGGCATACCTTTTGTTAGTCAGCCTCTCGATTGCTCATCGTCATTACACAGTACCGAAGTTTG
ATCGATCTAGTAACATAGATGACACCGCGCGCGATAATTTATCCTAGTTTGCGCGCTATATTTTGTTTTC
TATCGCGTATTAAATGTATAATTGCGGGACTCTAATCATAAAAACCCATCTCATAAATAACGTCATGCAT
TACATGTTAATTATTACATGCTTAACGTAATTCAACAGAAATTATATGATAATCATCGCAAGACCGGCAA
CAGGATTCAATCTTAAGAAACTTTATTGCCAAATGTTTGAACGATCTGCTTCGACGCACTCCTTCTTTAC
TCCACCATCTCGTCCTTATTGAAAACGTGGGTAGCACCAAAACGAATCAAGTCGCTGGAACTGAAGTTAC
CAATCACGCTGGATGATTTGCCAGTTGGATTAATCTTGCCTTTCCCCGCATGAATAATATTGATGAATGC
ATGCGTGAGGGGTATTTCGATTTTGGCAATAGCTGCAATTGCCGCGACATCCTCCAACGAGCATAATTCT
TCAGAAAAATAGCGATGTTCCATGTTGTCAGGGCATGCATGATGCACGTTATGAGGTGACGGTGCTAGGC
AGTATTCCCTCAAAGTTTCATAGTCAGTATCATATTCATCATTGCATTCCTGCAAGAGAGAATTGAGACG
CAATCCACACGCTGCGGCAACCTTCCGGCGTTCGTGGTCTATTTGCTCTTGGACGTTGCAAACGTAAGTG
TTGGATCCCGGTCGGCATCTACTCTATTCCTTTGCCCTCGGACGAGTGCTGGGGCGTCGGTTTCCACTAT
CGGCGAGTACTTCTACACAGCCATCGGTCCAGACGGCCGCGCTTCTGCGGGCGATTTGTGTACGCCCGAC
AGTCCCGGCTCCGGATCGGACGATTGCGTCGCATCGACCCTGCGCCCAAGCTGCATCATCGAAATTGCCG
TCAACCAAGCTCTGATAGAGTTGGTCAAGACCAATGCGGAGCATATACGCCCGGAGCCGCGGCGATCCTG
CAAGCTCCGGATGCCTCCGCTCGAAGTAGCGCGTCTGCTGCTCCATACAAGCCAACCACGGCCTCCAGAA
GAAGATGTTGGCGACCTCGTATTGGGAATCCCCGAACATCGCCTCGCTCCAGTCAATGACCGCTGTTATG
CGGCCATTGTCCGTCAGGACATTGTTGGAGCCGAAATCCGCGTGCACGAGGTGCCGGACTTCGGGGCAGT
CCTCGGCCCAAAGCATCAGCTCATCGAGAGCCTGCGCGACGGACGCACTGACGGTGTCGTCCATCACAGT
TTGCCAGTGATACACATGGGGATCAGCAATCGCGCATATGAAATCACGCCATGTAGTGTATTGACCGATT
CCTTGCGGTCCGAATGGGCCGAACCCGCTCGTCTGGCTAAGATCGGCCGCAGCGATCGCATCCATGGCCT
CCGCGACCGGCTGCAGAACAGCGGGCAGTTCGGTTTCAGGCAGGTCTTGCAACGTGACACCCTGTGCACG
GCGGGAGATGCAATAGGTCAGGCTCTCGCTGAATTCCCCAATGTCAAGCACTTCCGGAATCGGGAGCGCG
GCCGATGCAAAGTGCCGATAAACATAACGATCTTTGTAGAAACCATCGGCGCAGCTATTTACCCGCAGGA
CATATCCACGCCCTCCTACATCGAAGCTGAAAGCACGAGATTCTTCGCCCTCCGAGAGCTGCATCAGGTC
GGAGACGCTGTCGAACTTTTCGATCAGAAACTTCTCGACAGACGTCGCGGTGAGTTCAGGCTTTTTCATA
TCGGGGTCGTCCTCTCCAAATGAAATGAACTTCCTTATATAGAGGAAGGGTCTTGCGAAGGATAGTGGGA
TTGTGCGTCATCCCTTACGTCAGTGGAGATATCACATCAATCCACTTGCTTTGAAGACGTGGTTGGAACG
TCTTCTTTTTCCACGATGCTCCTCGTGGGTGGGGGTCCATCTTTGGGACCACTGTCGGCAGAGGCATCTT
GAACGATAGCCTTTCCTTTATCGCAATGATGGCATTTGTAGGTGCCACCTTCCTTTTCTACTGTCCTTTT
GATGAAGTGACAGATAGCTGGGCAATGGAATCCGAGGAGGTTTCCCGATATTACCCTTTGTTGAAAAGTC
TCAATAGCCCTTTGGTCTTCTGAGACTGTATCTTTGATATTCTTGGAGTAGACGAGAGTGTCGTGCTCCA
CCATGTTGACGGATCTCTAGGACGCGTCGACGCGTCGACGCGTCGACGCGTCGACGCGTCCTAGAAGCTA
ATTCACTGGCCGTCGTTTTACAACGTCGTGACTGGGAAAACCCTGGCGTTACCCAACTTAATCGCCTTGC
AGCACATCCCCCTTTCGCCAGCTGGCGTAATAGCGAAGAGGCCCGCACCGATCGCCCTTCCCAACAGTTG
CGCAGCCTGAATG
[44 nt withheld, positions 10067-10110]
C
[141 nt withheld, positions 10112-10252]
CCTTTGACGTTGGAGTCCACGTTCTTT
[37 nt withheld, positions 10280-10316]
ACCCTATCTCGGGCTATTCTTTTGATTTATAAGGGATTTTGCCGATTTCGGAACCACCATCAAACAGGAT
TTTCGCCTGCTGGGGCAAACCAGCGTGGACCGCTTGCTGCAACTCTCTCAGGGCCAGGCGGTGAAGGGCA
ATCAGCTGTTGCCCGTCTCACTGGTGAAAAGAAAAACCACCCCAGTACATTAAAAACGTCCGCAATGTGT
TATTAAGTTGTCTAAGCGTCAATTTGTTTACACCACAATATATCCTGCCACCAGCCAGCCAACAGCTCCC
CGACCGGCAGCTCGGCACAAAATCACCACTCGATACAGGCAGCCCATCAGTCCGGGACGGCGTCAGCGGG
AGAGCCGTTGTAAGGCGGCAGACTTTGCTCATGTTACCGATGCTATTCGGAAGAACGGCAACTAAGCTGC
CGGGTTTGAAACACGGATGATCTCGCGGAGGGTAGCATGTTGATTGTAACGATGACAGAGCGTTGCTGCC
TGTGATCAAATATCATCTCCCTCGCAGAGATCCGAATTATCAGCCTTCTTATTCATTTCTCGCTTAACCG
TGACAGGCTGTCGATCTTGAGAACTATGCCGACATAATAGGAAATCGCTGGATAAAGCCGCTGAGGAAGC
TGAGTGGCGCTATTTCTTTAGAAGTGAACGTTGACGATATCAACTCCCCTATCCATTGCTCACCGAATGG
TACAGGTCGGGGACCCGAAGTTCCGACTGTCGGCCTGATGCATCCCCGGCTGATCGACCCCAGATCTGGG
GCTGAGAAAGCCCAGTAAGGAAACAACTGTAGGTTCGAGTCGCGAGATCCCCCGGAACCAAAGGAAGTAG
GTTAAACCCGCTCCGATCAGGCCGAGCCACGCCAGGCCGAGAACATTGGTTCCTGTAGGCATCGGGATTG
GCGGATCAAACACTAAAGCTACTGGAACGAGCAGAAGTCCTCCGGCCGCCAGTTGCCAGGCGGTAAAGGT
GAGCAGAGGCACGGGAGGTTGCCACTTGCGGGTCAGCACGGTTCCGAACGCCATGGAAACCGCCCCCGCC
AGGCCCGCTGCGACGCCGACAGGATCTAGCGCTGCGTTTGGTGTCAACACCAACAGCGCCACGCCCGCAG
TTCCGCAAATAGCCCCCAGGACCGCCATCAATCGTATCGGGCTACCTAGCAGAGCGGCAGAGATGAACAC
GACCATCAGCGGCTGCACAGCGCCTACCGTCGCCGCGACCCCGCCCGGCAGGCGGTAGACCGAAATAAAC
AACAAGCTCCAGAATAGCGAAATATTAAGTGCGCCGAGGATGAAGATGCGCATCCACCAGATTCCCGTTG
GAATCTGTCGGACGATCATCACGAGCAATAAACCCGCCGGCAACGCCCGCAGCAGCATACCGGCGACCCC
TCGGCCTCGCTGTTCGGGCTCCACGAAAACGCCGGACAGATGCGCCTTGTGAGCGTCCTTGGGGCCGTCC
TCCTGTTTGAAGACCGACAGCCCAATGATCTCGCCGTCGATGTAGGCGCCGAATGCCACGGCATCTCGCA
ACCGTTCAGCGAACGCCTCCATGGGCTTTTTCTCCTCGTGCTCGTAAACGGACCCGAACATCTCTGGAGC
TTTCTTCAGGGCCGACAATCGGATCTCGCGGAAATCCTGCACGTCGGCCGCTCCAAGCCGTCGAATCTGA
GCCTTAATCACAATTGTCAATTTTAATCCTCTGTTTATCGGCAGTTCGTAGAGCGCGCCGTGCGTCCCGA
GCGATACTGAGCGAAGCAAGTGCGTCGAGCAGTGCCCGCTTGTTCCTGAAATGCCAGTAAAGCGCTGGCT
GCTGAACCCCCAGCCGGAACTGACCCCACAAGGCCCTAGCGTTTGCAATGCACCAGGTCATCATTGACCC
AGGCGTGTTCCACCAGGCCGCTGCCTCGCAACTCTTCGCAGGCTTCGCCGACCTGCTCGCGCCACTTCTT
CACGCGGGTGGAATCCGATCCGCACATGAGGCGGAAGGTTTCCAGCTTGAGCGGGTACGGCTCCCGGTGC
GAGCTGAAATAGTCGAACATCCGTCGGGCCGTCGGCGACAGCTTGCGGTACTTCTCCCATATGAATTTCG
TGTAGTGGTCGCCAGCAAACAGCACGACGATTTCCTCGTCGATCAGGACCTGGCAACGGGACGTTTTCTT
GCCACGGTCCAGGACGCGGAAGCGGTGCAGCAGCGACACCGATTCCAGGTGCCCAACGCGGTCGGACGTG
AAGCCCATCGCCGTCGCCTGTAGGCGCGACAGGCATTCCTCGGCCTTCGTGTAATACCGGCCATTGATCG
ACCAGCCCAGGTCCTGGCAAAGCTCGTAGAACGTGAAGGTGATCGGCTCGCCGATAGGGGTGCGCTTCGC
GTACTCCAACACCTGCTGCCACACCAGTTCGTCATCGTCGGCCCGCAGCTCGACGCCGGTGTAGGTGATC
TTCACGTCCTTGTTGACGTGGAAAATGACCTTGTTTTGCAGCGCCTCGCGCGGGATTTTCTTGTTGCGCG
TGGTGAACAGGGCAGAGCGGGCCGTGTCGTTTGGCATCGCTCGCATCGTGTCCGGCCACGGCGCAATATC
GAACAAGGAAAGCTGCATTTCCTTGATCTGCTGCTTCGTGTGTTTCAGCAACGCGGCCTGCTTGGCCTCG
CTGACCTGTTTTGCCAGGTCCTCGCCGGCGGTTTTTCGCTTCTTGGTCGTCATAGTTCCTCGCGTGTCGA
TGGTCATCGACTTCGCCAAACCTGCCGCCTCCTGTTCGAGACGACGCGAACGCTCCACGGCGGCCGATGG
CGCGGGCAGGGCAGGGGGAGCCAGTTGCACGCTGTCGCGCTCGATCTTGGCCGTAGCTTGCTGGACCATC
GAGCCGACGGACTGGAAGGTTTCGCGGGGCGCACGCATGACGGTGCGGCTTGCGATGGTTTCGGCATCCT
CGGCGGAAAACCCCGCGTCGATCAGTTCTTGCCTGTATGCCTTCCGGTCAAACGTCCGATTCATTCACCC
TCCTTGCGGGATTGCCCCGACTCACGCCGGGGCAATGTGCCCTTATTCCTGATTTGACCCGCCTGGTGCC
TTGGTGTCCAGATAATCCACCTTATCGGCAATGAAGTCGGTCCCGTAGACCGTCTGGCCGTCCTTCTCGT
ACTTGGTATTCCGAATCTTGCCCTGCACGAATACCAGCGACCCCTTGCCCAAATACTTGCCGTGGGCCTC
GGCCTGAGAGCCAAAACACTTGATGCGGAAGAAGTCGGTGCGCTCCTGCTTGTCGCCGGCATCGTTGCGC
CACATCTAGGTACTAAAACAATTCATCCAGTAAAATATAATATTTTATTTTCTCCCAATCAGGCTTGATC
CCCAGTAAGTCAAAAAATAGCTCGACATACTGTTCTTCCCCGATATCCTCCCTGATCGACCGGACGCAGA
AGGCAATGTCATACCACTTGTCCGCCCTGCCGCTTCTCCCAAGATCAATAAAGCCACTTACTTTGCCATC
TTTCACAAAGATGTTGCTGTCTCCCAGGTCGCCGTGGGAAAAGACAAGTTCCTCTTCGGGCTTTTCCGTC
TTTAAAAAATCATACAGCTCGCGCGGATCTTTAAATGGAGTGTCTTCTTCCCAGTTTTCGCAATCCACAT
CGGCCAGATCGTTATTCAGTAAGTAATCCAATTCGGCTAAGCGGCTGTCTAAGCTATTCGTATAGGGACA
ATCCGATATGTCGATGGAGTGAAAGAGCCTGATGCACTCCGCATACAGCTCGATAATCTTTTCAGGGCTT
TGTTCATCTTCATACTCTTCCGAGCAAAGGACGCCATCGGCCTCACTCATGAGCAGATTGCTCCAGCCAT
CATGCCGTTCAAAGTGCAGGACCTTTGGAACAGGCAGCTTTCCTTCCAGCCATAGCATCATGTCCTTTTC
CCGTTCCACATCATAGGTGGTCCCTTTATACCGGCTGTCCGTCATTTTTAAATATAGGTTTTCATTTTCT
CCCACCAGCTTATATACCTTAGCAGGAGACATTCCTTCCGTATCTTTTACGCAGCGGTATTTTTCGATCA
GTTTTTTCAATTCCGGTGATATTCTCATTTTAGCCATTTATTATTTCCTTCCTCTTTTCTACAGTATTTA
AAGATACCCCAAGAAGCTAATTATAACAAGACGAACTCCAATTCACTGTTCCTTGCATTCTAAAACCTTA
AATACCAGAAAACAGCTTTTTCAAAGTTGTTTTCAAAGTTGGCGTATAACATAGTATCGACGGAGCCGAT
TTTGAAACCACAATTATGGGTGATGCTGCCAACTTACTGATTTAGTGTATGATGGTGTTTTTGAGGTGCT
CCAGTGGCTTCTGTTTCTATCAGCTGTCCCTCCTGTTCAGCTACTGACGGGGTGGTGCGTAACGGCAAAA
GCACCGCCGGACATCAGCGCTATCTCTGCTCTCACTGCCGTAAAACATGGCAACTGCAGTTCACTTACAC
CGCTTCTCAACCCGGTACGCACCAGAAAATCATTGATATGGCCATGAATGGCGTTGGATGCCGGGCAACA
GCCCGCATTATGGGCGTTGGCCTCAACACGATTTTACGTCACTTAAAAAACTCAGGCCGCAGTCGGTAAC
CTCGCGCATACAGCCGGGCAGTGACGTCATCGTCTGCGCGGAAATGGACGAACAGTGGGGCTATGTCGGG
GCTAAATCGCGCCAGCGCTGGCTGTTTTACGCGTATGACAGTCTCCGGAAGACGGTTGTTGCGCACGTAT
TCGGTGAACGCACTATGGCGACGCTGGGGCGTCTTATGAGCCTGCTGTCACCCTTTGACGTGGTGATATG
GATGACGGATGGCTGGCCGCTGTATGAATCCCGCCTGAAGGGAAAGCTGCACGTAATCAGCAAGCGATAT
ACGCAGCGAATTGAGCGGCATAACCTGAATCTGAGGCAGCACCTGGCACGGCTGGGACGGAAGTCGCTGT
CGTTCTCAAAATCGGTGGAGCTGCATGACAAAGTCATCGGGCATTATCTGAACATAAAACACTATCAATA
AGTTGGAGTCATTACCCAATTATGATAGAATTTACAAGCTATAAGGTTATTGTCCTGGGTTTCAAGCATT
AGTCCATGCAAGTTTTTATGCTTTGCCCATTCTATAGATATATTGATAAGCGCGCTGCCTATGCCTTGCC
CCCTGAAATCCTTACATACGGCGATATCTTCTATATAAAAGATATATTATCTTATCAGTATTGTCAATAT
ATTCAAGGCAATCTGCCTCCTCATCCTCTTCATCCTCTTCGTCTTGGTAGCTTTTTAAATATGGCGCTTC
ATAGAGTAATTCTGTAAAGGTCCAATTCTCGTTTTCATACCTCGGTATAATCTTACCTATCACCTCAAAT
GGTTCGCTGGGTTTATCGCACCCCCGAACACGAGCACGGCACCCGCGACCACTATGCCAAGAATGCCCAA
GGTAAAAATTGCCGGCCCCGCCATGAAGTCCGTGAATGCCCCGACGGCCGAAGTGAAGGGCAGGCCGCCA
CCCAGGCCGCCGCCCTCACTGCCCGGCACCTGGTCGCTGAATGTCGATGCCAGCACCTGCGGCACGTCAA
TGCTTCCGGGCGTCGCGCTCGGGCTGATCGCCCATCCCGTTACTGCCCCGATCCCGGCAATGGCAAGGAC
TGCCAGCGCTGCCATTTTTGGGGTGAGGCCGTTCGCGGCCGAGGGGCGCAGCCCCTGGGGGGATGGGAGG
CCCGCGTTAGCGGGCCGGGAGGGTTCGAGAAGGGGGGGCACCCCCCTTCGGCGTGCGCGGTCACGCGCAC
AGGGCGCAGCCCTGGTTAAAAACAAGGTTTATAAATATTGGTTTAAAAGCAGGTTAAAAGACAGGTTAGC
GGTGGCCGAAAAACGGGCGGAAACCCTTGCAAATGCTGGATTTTCTGCCTGTGGACAGCCCCTCAAATGT
CAATAGGTGCGCCCCTCATCTGTCAGCACTCTGCCCCTCAAGTGTCAAGGATCGCGCCCCTCATCTGTCA
GTAGTCGCGCCCCTCAAGTGTCAATACCGCAGGGCACTTATCCCCAGGCTTGTCCACATCATCTGTGGGA
AACTCGCGTAAAATCAGGCGTTTTCGCCGATTTGCGAGGCTGGCCAGCTCCACGTCGCCGGCCGAAATCG
AGCCTGCCCCTCATCTGTCAACGCCGCGCCGGGTGAGTCGGCCCCTCAAGTGTCAACGTCCGCCCCTCAT
CTGTCAGTGAGGGCCAAGTTTTCCGCGAGGTATCCACAACGCCGGCGGCCGCGGTGTCTCGCACACGGCT
TCGACGGCGTTTCTGGCGCGTTTGCAGGGCCATAGACGGCCGCCAGCCCAGCGGCGAGGGCAACCAGCCC
GGTGAGCGTCGGAAAGGCGC
Features (pLannotate 1.2.2; 41 found; start..end, strand, type, name):
      3..89      -  CDS            traI (fragment): TRAI6_ECOLX - Experimental evidence at protein level: Swiss-Prot protein existence level 1. The initiation process of transfer DNA synthesis requires the interaction of at least three plasmid-specific components (TraH, I, and J) at the transfer origin resulting in the assembly of a specialised nucleoprotein complex - the relaxosome. Site- and strand-specific cleavage at the transfer origin is dependent on TraI and TraJ. From Escherichia coli.
    127..498     -  CDS            traJ: oriT-recognizing protein; traJ
    531..640     -  oriT           oriT: incP origin of transfer
    772..962     +  rep_origin     ori (fragment): high-copy-number ColE1/pMB1/pBR322/pUC origin of replication
   1321..1971    -  CDS            TetR: tetracycline resistance regulatory protein; tetR
   2077..2326    +  CDS            TcR (fragment): tetracycline efflux protein; tetA; confers resistance to tetracycline
   2436..2460    -  misc_feature   RB T-DNA repeat: right border repeat from nopaline C58 T-DNA
   2616..2799    +  promoter       NOS promoter: nopaline synthase promoter NOS promoter
   2820..3614    +  CDS            NeoR/KanR: aminoglycoside phosphotransferase from Tn5; aph(3')-II (or nptII); confers resistance to neomycin, kanamycin, and G418 (Geneticin®)
   3635..3784    +  CDS            ble (fragment): BLE_KLEPN - Experimental evidence at protein level: Swiss-Prot protein existence level 1. Binding protein with a strong affinity to the bleomycin family of antibiotics. Binds to CL990; an antimitotic-antibiotic compound. From Klebsiella pneumoniae.
   3791..3997    +  CDS            ocd (fragment): OCD_AGRFC - Experimental evidence at protein level: Swiss-Prot protein existence level 1. Catalyzes the conversion of L-ornithine into L-proline with release of ammonia. Is involved in the utilization of nopaline, a catabolic pathway that proceeds through L-arginine and L-ornithine to L-proline. Nopaline is a predominant opine in plant cells transformed with Ti plasmid pTiC58. From Agrobacterium fabrum (strain C58 / ATCC 33970) (Agrobacterium tumefaciens (strain C58)).
   4004..4256    +  terminator     NOS terminator: nopaline synthase terminator and poly(A) signal
   4260..4703    +  CDS            M13 gene III (fragment) (sequence partly withheld): pIII; III; minor coat protein
   4702..4792    +  CDS            lacI (fragment): lac repressor; lacI; The lac repressor binds to the lac operator to inhibit transcription in E. coli. This inhibition can be relieved by adding lactose or isopropyl-β-D-thiogalactopyranoside (IPTG).
   4805..4826    +  protein_bind   CAP binding site: CAP binding activates transcription in the presence of cAMP. E. coli catabolite activator protein
   4841..4871    +  promoter       lac promoter: promoter for the E. coli lac operon
   4875..4897    +  protein_bind   lac operator (fragment): The lac repressor binds to the lac operator to inhibit transcription in E. coli. This inhibition can be relieved by adding lactose or isopropyl-β-D-thiogalactopyranoside (IPTG). lac repressor encoded by lacI
   4932..4952    -  misc_feature   MCS (fragment): pUC18/19 multiple cloning site
   5443..5784    +  promoter       CaMV 35S promoter: strong constitutive promoter from cauliflower mosaic virus
   5810..5834    +  protein_bind   attB1: mutant version of attB; recombination site for the Gateway® BP reaction BP Clonase™
   5988..6803    +  CDS            PHL7: PHL7_ARATH - Experimental evidence at transcript level: Swiss-Prot protein existence level 2. From Arabidopsis thaliana (Mouse-ear cress).
   6820..6844    -  protein_bind   attB2: mutant version of attB; recombination site for the Gateway® BP reaction BP Clonase™
   6873..6962    +  CDS            3xHA: three tandem HA epitope tags
   6996..7248    +  terminator     NOS terminator: nopaline synthase terminator and poly(A) signal
   7677..7929    -  terminator     NOS terminator: nopaline synthase terminator and poly(A) signal
   7953..8381    -  CDS            nos (fragment): DHNO_AGRT7 - Protein inferred from homology: Swiss-Prot protein existence level 3. From Agrobacterium tumefaciens (strain T37).
   8397..9422    -  CDS            HygR: aminoglycoside phosphotransferase from E. coli; aph(4)-Ia; confers resistance to hygromycin
   9432..9776    -  promoter       CaMV 35S promoter: strong constitutive promoter from cauliflower mosaic virus
   9433..9479    -  promoter       minimal CaMV 35S promoter: minimal 35S promoter from cauliflower mosaic virus
   9914..10069   +  CDS            lacZα (fragment) (sequence partly withheld): LacZα fragment of β-galactosidase; lacZ fragment
  10067..10367   +  rep_origin     M13 ori (fragment) (sequence partly withheld): M13 bacteriophage origin of replication; arrow indicates direction of (+) strand synthesis
  10368..10498   +  CDS            lacI (fragment): lac repressor; lacI; The lac repressor binds to the lac operator to inhibit transcription in E. coli. This inhibition can be relieved by adding lactose or isopropyl-β-D-thiogalactopyranoside (IPTG).
  10552..10576   -  misc_feature   LB T-DNA repeat: left border repeat from nopaline C58 T-DNA
  12033..12152   -  CDS            tetR (fragment): TETR1_ECOLX - Experimental evidence at protein level: Swiss-Prot protein existence level 1. TetR is the repressor of the tetracycline resistance element; its N-terminal region forms a helix-turn-helix structure and binds DNA. Binding of tetracycline to TetR reduces the repressor affinity for the tetracycline resistance gene (tetA) promoter operator sites. From Escherichia coli.
  12172..13320   -  CDS            trfA: trans-acting replication protein that binds to and activates oriV
  13619..14413   -  CDS            KanR: aminoglycoside phosphotransferase; aphA-3; confers resistance to kanamycin
  14605..15372   +  mobile_element IS1: prokaryotic transposable element IS1
  15381..15530   -  CDS            satA (fragment): STA_BACSU - Also known as yyaR. Experimental evidence at protein level: Swiss-Prot protein existence level 1. Involved in resistance to streptothricin, a broad-spectrum antibiotic produced by streptomycetes. Detoxifies streptothricin via acetylation of the beta amino group of the first beta-lysyl moiety of streptothricin. From Bacillus subtilis (strain 168).
  15529..15723   -  CDS            satA (fragment): STA_BACSU - Also known as yyaR. Experimental evidence at protein level: Swiss-Prot protein existence level 1. Involved in resistance to streptothricin, a broad-spectrum antibiotic produced by streptomycetes. Detoxifies streptothricin via acetylation of the beta amino group of the first beta-lysyl moiety of streptothricin. From Bacillus subtilis (strain 168).
  15726..16001   -  CDS            klaC (fragment): KLAC_ECOLX - Also known as telB. Protein predicted: Swiss-Prot protein existence level 4. Belongs to the kla operon, which is associated with cryptic tellurite resistance, and IncW plasmid fertility inhibition. From Escherichia coli.
  16065..16696   -  rep_origin     oriV: incP origin of replication
