[The description below was written by a language model from this plasmid's Addgene catalogue record and pLannotate feature annotations shown in this document.]
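Description:
pGWB14-LYX087 is a binary plant expression vector of about 16.7 kb built on the pGWB14 Gateway-compatible backbone and intended for Agrobacterium-mediated transient or stable transformation. The backbone is a broad-host-range IncP-type replicon: oriV with the trans-acting replication protein trfA allows low-copy maintenance in both E. coli and Agrobacterium, and oriT with traJ permits conjugal mobilisation. Bacterial selection is by kanamycin, through an aphA-3 KanR gene outside the T-DNA. The annotation also picks up backbone remnants (a partial ColE1 origin, tetR/tetA fragments, an IS1 element, and lac and M13 fragments) that appear to be vestiges of the vector's lineage rather than functional parts.

Between the nopaline-type right and left T-DNA borders lie three plant cassettes. The payload is the Nicotiana benthamiana transcription factor gene Niben101Scf04117g06008.1, driven by the strong constitutive CaMV 35S promoter. It is flanked by attB1 and attB2 sites and followed by a 3xHA epitope and a NOS terminator, so the protein is produced with a C-terminal HA tag. The record lists Gibson assembly as the cloning method. The annotation tool matches the coding region to Arabidopsis PHL7, suggesting the insert is a PHL-like homologue, although the catalogue does not name the family. Two plant selection markers flank this cassette: NOS promoter-driven NeoR/KanR (nptII) near the right border, and 35S-driven hygromycin phosphotransferase near the left border. Hygromycin is the plant marker listed in the catalogue.

The construct is used to express the HA-tagged transcription factor in plants, by leaf agroinfiltration or in stable lines. The tag allows antibody-based detection or immunoprecipitation of the protein.
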