Addgene plasmid #126305: pGWB14-LYX087
Purpose: With a Nicotiana benthamiana transcription factor in PGWB14 backbone, for Agrobacterium mediated transient or stable expression corresponding transcription factor fused with a C-terminal HA tag.
Depositing lab: Silin Zhong. Depositing organization: Chinese University of Hong Kong.
Backbone
  Vector backbone: pGWB14
  Vector type: Plant Expression
  Selectable markers: Hygromycin
Growth in bacteria
  Bacterial resistance: Kanamycin, 50 μg/mL
  Growth temperature: 37°C
  Growth strain: DH5alpha
  Copy number: Low Copy
Gene/Insert
  Gene/Insert name: Niben101Scf04117g06008.1
  Species: Nicotiana benthamiana
  Promoter: CaMV 35S
  Tag / fusion protein: HA (C terminal on insert)
  Cloning method: Gibson Cloning
Terms and licenses: Academic/Nonprofit Terms; Industry Terms: Not Available to Industry
How to cite: pGWB14-LYX087 was a gift from Silin Zhong (Addgene plasmid # 126305 ; http://n2t.net/addgene:126305 ; RRID:Addgene_126305)
